>Addgene plasmid #182732 | p35S-hmKO1 | addgene full sequence | sequence record 361294 | Addgene NGS Result
ATTTACAATTACAGTCGACTCTAGAGGATCCATGGTGAGCGTGATCAAGCCCGAGATGAAGATGAGGTAC
TACATGGACGGCTCCGTCAATGGGCATGAGTTCACAATCGAGGGTGAGGGCACAGGCAGACCTTACGAGG
GACATCAGGAGATGACACTGCGCGTCACAATGGCCAAGGGCGGGCCAATGCCTTTCGCCTTCGACCTGGT
GTCCCACGTGTTCTGTTACGGCCACAGACCTTTTACTAAATATCCAGAAGAGATCCCAGACTATTTCAAG
CAGGCCTTTCCTGAGGGCCTGTCCTGGGAGAGGTCCCTGGAGTTCGAGGACGGCGGCTCCGCCTCCGTGA
GCGCCCACATCAGCCTGAGGGGCAACACCTTCTACCACAAGTCCAAGTTCACCGGCGTGAACTTCCCCGC
CGACGGCCCCATCATGCAGAACCAGAGCGTGGACTGGGAGCCCTCCACCGAGAAGATCACCGCCAGCGAC
GGCGTGCTGAAGGGCGACGTGACCATGTACCTGAAGCTGGAGGGCGGCGGCAACCACAAGTGCCAGTTCA
AGACCACCTACAAGGCCGCCAAGAAGATCCTGAAGATGCCCGGCAGCCACTACATCAGCCACAGGCTGGT
GAGGAAGACCGAGGGCAACATCACCGAGCTGGTGGAGGACGCCGTGGCCCACTCCTAAAGCGGCCGCCCG
GCTGCAGATCGTTCAAACATTTGGCAATAAAGTTTCTTAAGATTGAATCCTGTTGCCGGTCTTGCGATGA
TTATCATATAATTTCTGTTGAATTACGTTAAGCATGTAATAATTAACATGTAATGCATGACGTTATTTAT
GAGATGGGTTTTTATGATTAGAGTCCCGCAATTATACATTTAATACGCGATAGAAAACAAAATATAGCGC
GCAAACTAGGATAAATTATCGCGCGCGGTGTCATCTATGTTACTAGATCCGATGATAAGCTGTCAAACAT
GAGAATTCGTAATCATGTCATAGCTGTTTCCTGTGTGAAATTGTTATCCGCTCACAATTCCACACAACAT
ACGAGCCGGAAGCATAAAGTGTAAAGCCTGGGGTGCCTAATGAGTGAGCTAACTCACATTAATTGCGTTG
CGCTCACTGCCCGCTTTCCAGTCGGGAAACCTGTCGTGCCAGCTGCATTAATGAATCGGCCAACGCGCGG
GGAGAGGCGGTTTGCGTATTGGGCGCTCTTCCGCTTCCTCGCTCACTGACTCGCTGCGCTCGGTCGTTCG
GCTGCGGCGAGCGGTATCAGCTCACTCAAAGGCGGTAATACGGTTATCCACAGAATCAGGGGATAACGCA
GGAAAGAACATGTGAGCAAAAGGCCAGCAAAAGGCCAGGAACCGTAAAAAGGCCGCGTTGCTGGCGTTTT
TCCATAGGCTCCGCCCCCCTGACGAGCATCACAAAAATCGACGCTCAAGTCAGAGGTGGCGAAACCCGAC
AGGACTATAAAGATACCAGGCGTTTCCCCCTGGAAGCTCCCTCGTGCGCTCTCCTGTTCCGACCCTGCCG
CTTACCGGATACCTGTCCGCCTTTCTCCCTTCGGGAAGCGTGGCGCTTTCTCATAGCTCACGCTGTAGGT
ATCTCAGTTCGGTGTAGGTCGTTCGCTCCAAGCTGGGCTGTGTGCACGAACCCCCCGTTCAGCCCGACCG
CTGCGCCTTATCCGGTAACTATCGTCTTGAGTCCAACCCGGTAAGACACGACTTATCGCCACTGGCAGCA
GCCACTGGTAACAGGATTAGCAGAGCGAGGTATGTAGGCGGTGCTACAGAGTTCTTGAAGTGGTGGCCTA
ACTACGGCTACACTAGAAGAACAGTATTTGGTATCTGCGCTCTGCTGAAGCCAGTTACCTTCGGAAAAAG
AGTTGGTAGCTCTTGATCCGGCAAACAAACCACCGCTGGTAGCGGTGGTTTTTTTGTTTGCAAGCAGCAG
ATTACGCGCAGAAAAAAAGGATCTCAAGAAGATCCTTTGATCTTTTCTACGGGGTCTGACGCTCAGTGGA
ACGAAAACTCACGTTAAGGGATTTTGGTCATGAGATTATCAAAAAGGATCTTCACCTAGATCCTTTTAAA
TTAAAAATGAAGTTTTAAATCAATCTAAAGTATATATGAGTAAACTTGGTCTGACAGTTACCAATGCTTA
ATCAGTGAGGCACCTATCTCAGCGATCTGTCTATTTCGTTCATCCATAGTTGCCTGACTCCCCGTCGTGT
AGATAACTACGATACGGGAGGGCTTACCATCTGGCCCCAGTGCTGCAATGATACCGCGAGACCCACGCTC
ACCGGCTCCAGATTTATCAGCAATAAACCAGCCAGCCGGAAGGGCCGAGCGCAGAAGTGGTCCTGCAACT
TTATCCGCCTCCATCCAGTCTATTAATTGTTGCCGGGAAGCTAGAGTAAGTAGTTCGCCAGTTAATAGTT
TGCGCAACGTTGTTGCCATTGCTACAGGCATCGTGGTGTCACGCTCGTCGTTTGGTATGGCTTCATTCAG
CTCCGGTTCCCAACGATCAAGGCGAGTTACATGATCCCCCATGTTGTGCAAAAAAGCGGTTAGCTCCTTC
GGTCCTCCGATCGTTGTCAGAAGTAAGTTGGCCGCAGTGTTATCACTCATGGTTATGGCAGCACTGCATA
ATTCTCTTACTGTCATGCCATCCGTAAGATGCTTTTCTGTGACTGGTGAGTACTCAACCAAGTCATTCTG
AGAATAGTGTATGCGGCGACCGAGTTGCTCTTGCCCGGCGTCAATACGGGATAATACCGCGCCACATAGC
AGAACTTTAAAAGTGCTCATCATTGGAAAACGTTCTTCGGGGCGAAAACTCTCAAGGATCTTACCGCTGT
TGAGATCCAGTTCGATGTAACCCACTCGTGCACCCAACTGATCTTCAGCATCTTTTACTTTCACCAGCGT
TTCTGGGTGAGCAAAAACAGGAAGGCAAAATGCCGCAAAAAAGGGAATAAGGGCGACACGGAAATGTTGA
ATACTCATACTCTTCCTTTTTCAATATTATTGAAGCATTTATCAGGGTTATTGTCTCATGAGCGGATACA
TATTTGAATGTATTTAGAAAAATAAACAAATAGGGGTTCCGCGCACATTTCCCCGAAAAGTGCCACCTGA
CGTCTAAGAAACCATTATTATCATGACATTAACCTATAAAAATAGGCGTATCACGAGGCCCTTTCGTCTC
GCGCGTTTCGGTGATGACGGTGAAAACCTCTGACACATGCAGCTCCCGGAGACGGTCACAGCTTGTCTGT
AAGCGGATGCCGGGAGCAGACAAGCCCGTCAGGGCGCGTCAGCGGGTGTTGGCGGGTGTCGGGGCTGGCT
TAACTATGCGGCATCAGAGCAGATTGTACTGAGAGTGCACCATATGCGGTGTGAAATACCGCACAGATGC
GTAAGGAGAAAATACCGCATCAGGCGCCATTCGCCATTCAGGCTGCGCAACTGTTGGGAAGGGCGATCGG
TGCGGGCCTCTTCGCTATTACGCCAGCTGGCGAAAGGGGGATGTGCTGCAAGGCGATTAAGTTGGGTAAC
GCCAGGGTTTTCCCAGTCACGACGTTGTAAAACGACGGCCAGTGCCAAGCTTGCATGCCTGCAGGCTCTA
GAGGATCCCCCCTCAGAAGACCAGAGGGCTATTGAGACTTTTCAACAAAGGGTAATATCGGGAAACCTCC
TCGGATTCCATTGCCCAGCTATCTGTCACTTCATCGAAAGGACAGTAGAAAAGGAAGGTGGCTCCTACAA
ATGCCATCATTGCGATAAAGGAAAGGCTATCGTTCAAGATGCCTCTACCGACAGTGGTCCCAAAGATGGA
CCCCCACCCACGAGGAACATCGTGGAAAAAGAAGACGTTCCAACCACGTCTTCAAAGCAAGTGGATTGAT
GTGATATCTCCACTGACGTAAGGGATGACGCACAATCCCACTATCCTTCGCAAGACCCTTCCTCTATATA
AGGAAGTTCATTTCATTTGGAGAGGACAGGCTTCTTGAGATCCTTCAACAATTACCAACAACAACAAACA
ACAAACAACATTACAATTACT
Features (pLannotate 1.2.2; 17 found; start..end, strand, type, name):
     14..31      -  misc_feature   MCS (fragment): pUC18/19 multiple cloning site
     32..688     +  CDS            hmKO: humanized monomeric Kusabira-Orange fluorescent protein mammalian codon-optimized
    707..959     +  terminator     NOS terminator: nopaline synthase terminator and poly(A) signal
    960..976     -  promoter       tet promoter (fragment): E. coli promoter for tetracycline efflux protein gene
   1021..1037    -  protein_bind   lac operator: The lac repressor binds to the lac operator to inhibit transcription in E. coli. This inhibition can be relieved by adding lactose or isopropyl-β-D-thiogalactopyranoside (IPTG). lac repressor encoded by lacI
   1045..1075    -  promoter       lac promoter: promoter for the E. coli lac operon
   1090..1111    -  protein_bind   CAP binding site: CAP binding activates transcription in the presence of cAMP. E. coli catabolite activator protein
   1124..1216    -  CDS            lacI (fragment): lac repressor; lacI; The lac repressor binds to the lac operator to inhibit transcription in E. coli. This inhibition can be relieved by adding lactose or isopropyl-β-D-thiogalactopyranoside (IPTG).
   1399..1987    -  rep_origin     ori: high-copy-number ColE1/pMB1/pBR322/pUC origin of replication
   2158..3018    -  CDS            AmpR: β-lactamase; bla; confers resistance to ampicillin, carbenicillin, and related antibiotics
   3019..3123    -  promoter       AmpR promoter: bla
   3218..3253    +  CDS            rop (fragment): Rop protein, which maintains plasmids at low copy number; rop
   3355..3454    +  misc_feature   bom (fragment): basis of mobility region from pBR322
   3460..3614    -  CDS            lacZα (fragment): LacZα fragment of β-galactosidase; lacZ fragment
   3673..4018    +  promoter       CaMV 35S promoter: strong constitutive promoter from cauliflower mosaic virus
   3970..4016    +  promoter       minimal CaMV 35S promoter: minimal 35S promoter from cauliflower mosaic virus
   4038..12      +  misc_feature   TMV Ω (across the origin): translational enhancer from the tobacco mosaic virus 5'-leader sequence (Gallie et al., 1988)
