[The description below was written by a language model from this plasmid's Addgene catalogue record and pLannotate feature annotations shown in this document.]
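Description:
p35S-hmKO1 is a small (about 4.1 kb) plant expression plasmid built on the pBRN169-MXMT backbone and intended for transient expression of a fluorescent protein in plant cells. It is not a binary vector: the feature table shows no T-DNA borders or plant selectable marker, which fits direct delivery of the DNA for transient assays rather than stable transformation. In E. coli it is maintained through a high-copy ColE1/pUC-type origin and selected with ampicillin via the β-lactamase gene and its native promoter. Scattered fragments of lacZα, lacI, the lac promoter/operator, rop, bom and a pUC multiple cloning site are remnants of the pUC/pBR322-derived backbone and have no apparent role in the plant cassette.

The payload is a single expression unit. The strong constitutive CaMV 35S promoter is followed by the tobacco mosaic virus Ω leader, a 5′ translational enhancer, which runs across the numbering origin of the circular sequence and leads into the coding sequence for hmKO1, a humanized (mammalian codon-optimized) monomeric Kusabira-Orange fluorescent protein. The nopaline synthase terminator supplies the transcription stop and polyadenylation signal. The record lists Gateway cloning as the construction method, although no att recombination sites are annotated in the feature table. No fusion partner, tag or targeting signal is recorded, so the plasmid should produce free, full-length orange fluorescent protein. It comes from work developing an orange bimolecular fluorescence complementation assay based on mKO, where a construct expressing the intact protein would plausibly serve as a reference for fluorescence or as a general orange marker in plant cells, though the record does not state this role explicitly.
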