Addgene plasmid #182732: p35S-hmKO1
Purpose: Transient expression of humanized mKO1 in plant cell
Depositing lab: Yutaka Kodama. Depositing organization: Utsunomiya University. Publication: A novel orange-colored bimolecular fluorescence complementation (BiFC) assay using monomeric Kusabira-Orange protein. Fujii Y, Yoshimura A, Kodama Y. Biotechniques. 2018 Apr;64(4):153-161. doi: 10.2144/btn-2017-0121. PubMed 29661017.
Backbone
  Vector backbone: pBRN169-MXMT
  Vector type: Plant Expression
Growth in bacteria
  Bacterial resistance: Ampicillin, 100 μg/mL
  Growth temperature: 37°C
  Growth strain: DH5alpha
  Copy number: Unknown
Gene/Insert
  Gene/Insert name: hmKO1 (alt name: humanized monomeric Kusabira-Orange1)
  Promoter: CaMV 35S promoter
  Cloning method: Gateway Cloning
  Sequencing primers: 5′ GACTCTAGAGGATCCATGGTGAGCGTGATC; 3′ AGCCGGGCGGCCGCTTTAGGAGTGGGCCAC
Terms and licenses: Academic/Nonprofit Terms; Industry Terms: Not Available to Industry
How to cite: p35S-hmKO1 was a gift from Yutaka Kodama (Addgene plasmid # 182732 ; http://n2t.net/addgene:182732 ; RRID:Addgene_182732)
